Addgene plasmid #214268: pCMV-dTomato-ORP9-PH
Purpose: Mammalian expression of red fluorescent PI4P reporter dTomato-ORP9-PH
Depositing lab: Shinya Tsukiji. Depositing organization: Nagoya Institute of Technology. Publication: ORP9-PH domain-based fluorescent reporters for visualizing phosphatidylinositol 4-phosphate dynamics in living cells. Ajiki M, Yoshikawa M, Miyazaki T, Kawasaki A, Aoki K, Nakatsu F, Tsukiji S. RSC Chem Biol. 2024 Apr 24;5(6):544-555. doi: 10.1039/d3cb00232b. eCollection 2024 Jun 5. PubMed 38846081.
Backbone
  Vector backbone: pEGFP-C1
  Backbone manufacturer: Clontech
  Backbone size w/o insert (bp): 3945
  Vector type: Mammalian Expression
Growth in bacteria
  Bacterial resistance: Kanamycin, 50 μg/mL
  Growth temperature: 37°C
  Growth strain: DH5alpha
  Copy number: High Copy
Gene/Insert
  Gene/Insert name: dTomato-ORP9(1-111)
  Species: M. musculus (mouse)
  Insert size (bp): 1126
  Entrez Gene: Osbpl9 (a.k.a. Orp-9, AU015843, MGC30367, MGC38458, 2600011I06Rik)
  Promoter: CMV
  Cloning method: Restriction Enzyme; 5′ cloning site AgeI (not destroyed); 3′ cloning site XmaI (not destroyed)
Terms and licenses: Academic/Nonprofit Terms; Industry Terms: Not Available to Industry
Depositor comments: Please visit https://www.biorxiv.org/content/10.1101/2023.12.14.571782v1 for bioRxiv preprint.
How to cite: pCMV-dTomato-ORP9-PH was a gift from Shinya Tsukiji (Addgene plasmid # 214268 ; http://n2t.net/addgene:214268 ; RRID:Addgene_214268)
