[The description below was written by a language model from this plasmid's Addgene catalogue record and pLannotate feature annotations shown in this document.]
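Description:
pCMV-dTomato-ORP9-PH is a mammalian expression plasmid built on the Clontech pEGFP-C1 backbone, in which the original EGFP coding region has been replaced (between the AgeI and XmaI sites, both retained) by a fusion of the red-orange fluorescent protein dTomato to residues 1–111 of mouse ORP9 (Osbpl9), the region containing its pleckstrin homology (PH) domain. In the roughly 5.1 kb sequenced plasmid, the human cytomegalovirus immediate-early enhancer and promoter drive the fusion. dTomato lies at the N-terminus, followed by a short linker that includes residual multiple cloning site sequence, and then the ORP9 fragment. Transcripts are terminated by the SV40 polyadenylation signal. The small "large T antigen" fragment annotated just upstream of that signal is most likely part of the SV40 late-region sequence carried in this backbone rather than a functional element.

The plasmid is maintained at high copy in E. coli through a ColE1/pUC-type origin and also carries an f1 phage origin. A single NeoR/KanR (Tn5 aminoglycoside phosphotransferase) gene serves as a dual marker. A bacterial bla-type promoter expresses it for kanamycin selection, while the SV40 enhancer/early promoter, paired with the HSV TK polyadenylation signal, allows G418 selection of stably transfected mammalian cells. The short ble and bGH poly(A) annotations are fragments and appear to be incidental matches.

According to the record, the construct encodes a red fluorescent reporter for phosphatidylinositol 4-phosphate (PI4P). The ORP9 PH domain serves as the lipid-sensing module, so the localisation of the dTomato signal can be used to visualise PI4P distribution and dynamics in living cells by fluorescence microscopy.
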