Features (pLannotate 1.2.2; 16 found; start..end, strand, type, name):
      6..309     +  enhancer       CMV enhancer: human cytomegalovirus immediate early enhancer
    310..513     +  promoter       CMV promoter: human cytomegalovirus (CMV) immediate early promoter
    558..1259    +  CDS            dTomato: dTomato is a basic (constitutively fluorescent) orange fluorescent protein published in 2004, derived from Discosoma sp.. It is reported to be a somewhat slowly-maturing dimer with low acid sensitivity.
   1315..1335    +  misc_feature   MCS (fragment): multiple cloning site
   1335..1667    +  CDS            Osbpl9 (fragment): OSBL9_MOUSE - Also known as Orp9. Experimental evidence at protein level: Swiss-Prot protein existence level 1. From Mus musculus (Mouse).
   1697..1781    +  CDS            large T antigen (fragment): large T antigen from SV40 (simian virus 40)
   1804..1925    +  polyA_signal   SV40 poly(A) signal: SV40 polyadenylation signal
   1959..2387    -  rep_origin     f1 ori (sequence partly withheld): f1 bacteriophage origin of replication; arrow indicates direction of (+) strand synthesis
   2414..2518    +  promoter       AmpR promoter: bla
   2520..2877    +  promoter       SV40 promoter: SV40 enhancer and early promoter
   2912..3706    +  CDS            NeoR/KanR: aminoglycoside phosphotransferase from Tn5; aph(3')-II (or nptII); confers resistance to neomycin, kanamycin, and G418 (Geneticin®)
   3727..3879    +  CDS            ble (fragment): BLE_KLEPN - Experimental evidence at protein level: Swiss-Prot protein existence level 1. Binding protein with a strong affinity to the bleomycin family of antibiotics. Binds to CL990; an antimitotic-antibiotic compound. From Klebsiella pneumoniae.
   3938..3985    +  polyA_signal   HSV TK poly(A) signal: herpes simplex virus thymidine kinase polyadenylation signal (Cole and Stacy, 1985)
   4076..4092    -  polyA_signal   bGH poly(A) signal (fragment): bovine growth hormone polyadenylation signal
   4314..4902    +  rep_origin     ori: high-copy-number ColE1/pMB1/pBR322/pUC origin of replication
   5017..5071    +  enhancer       CMV enhancer (fragment): human cytomegalovirus immediate early enhancer
>Addgene plasmid #214268 | pCMV-dTomato-ORP9-PH | addgene full sequence | sequence record 423503 | Addgene NGS Result
TTCCGCGTTACATAACTTACGGTAAATGGCCCGCCTGGCTGACCGCCCAACGACCCCCGCCCATTGACGT
CAATAATGACGTATGTTCCCATAGTAACGCCAATAGGGACTTTCCATTGACGTCAATGGGTGGAGTATTT
ACGGTAAACTGCCCACTTGGCAGTACATCAAGTGTATCATATGCCAAGTACGCCCCCTATTGACGTCAAT
GACGGTAAATGGCCCGCCTGGCATTATGCCCAGTACATGACCTTATGGGACTTTCCTACTTGGCAGTACA
TCTACGTATTAGTCATCGCTATTACCATGGTGATGCGGTTTTGGCAGTACATCAATGGGCGTGGATAGCG
GTTTGACTCACGGGGATTTCCAAGTCTCCACCCCATTGACGTCAATGGGAGTTTGTTTTGGCACCAAAAT
CAACGGGACTTTCCAAAATGTCGTAACAACTCCGCCCCATTGACGCAAATGGGCGGTAGGCGTGTACGGT
GGGAGGTCTATATAAGCAGAGCTGGTTTAGTGAACCGTCAGATCCGCTAGCGCTACCGGTCGCCACCATG
GTGAGCAAGGGCGAGGAGGTCATCAAAGAGTTCATGCGCTTCAAGGTGCGCATGGAGGGCTCCATGAACG
GCCACGAGTTCGAGATCGAGGGCGAGGGCGAGGGCCGCCCCTACGAGGGCACCCAGACCGCCAAGCTGAA
GGTGACCAAGGGCGGCCCCCTGCCCTTCGCCTGGGACATCCTGTCCCCCCAGTTCATGTACGGCTCCAAG
GCGTACGTGAAGCACCCCGCCGACATCCCCGATTACAAGAAGCTGTCCTTCCCCGAGGGCTTCAAGTGGG
AGCGCGTGATGAACTTCGAGGACGGCGGTCTGGTGACCGTGACCCAGGACTCCTCCCTGCAGGACGGCAC
GCTGATCTACAAGGTGAAGATGCGCGGCACCAACTTCCCCCCCGACGGCCCCGTAATGCAGAAGAAGACC
ATGGGCTGGGAGGCCTCCACCGAGCGCCTGTACCCCCGCGACGGCGTGCTGAAGGGCGAGATCCACCAGG
CCCTGAAGCTGAAGGACGGCGGCCACTACCTGGTGGAGTTCAAGACCATCTACATGGCCAAGAAGCCCGT
GCAACTGCCCGGCTACTACTACGTGGACACCAAGCTGGACATCACCTCCCACAACGAGGACTACACCATC
GTGGAACAGTACGAGCGCTCCGAGGGCCGCCACCACCTGTTCCTGTACGGCATGGACGAGCTGTACAAGT
CCGGACTCAGATCTGGTGGCGGAGGCTCGGGCGGAGGTGGGTCGGGTGGCGGCGGATCTCGAGCTCAAGC
TTCGATGGCGTCCATCGTGGAAGGGCCGCTGAGCAAATGGACTAACGTGATGAAGGGATGGCAGTATCGT
TGGTTCGTGCTGGACTACAATGCAGGGCTGCTCTCCTACTACACGTCCAAGGACAAAATGATGAGAGGCT
CTCGAAGAGGATGCGTTAGACTCAGAGGAGCTGTGATTGGTATAGACGACGAGGACGACAGCACCTTCAC
AATCACTGTCGATCAGAAAACCTTCCACTTCCAGGCTCGAGATGCAGACGAGCGAGAGAAGTGGATCCAT
GCCTTAGAAGAAACTATTCTTCGCCATACTCTTCAGCTTCAAGGTTTGGATTCAGGATGACCCGGGATCC
ACCGGATCTAGATAACTGATCATAATCAGCCATACCACATTTGTAGAGGTTTTACTTGCTTTAAAAAACC
TCCCACACCTCCCCCTGAACCTGAAACATAAAATGAATGCAATTGTTGTTGTTAACTTGTTTATTGCAGC
TTATAATGGTTACAAATAAAGCAATAGCATCACAAATTTCACAAATAAAGCATTTTTTTCACTGCATTCT
AGTTGTGGTTTGTCCAAACTCATCAATGTATCTTAACGCGTAAATTGTAAGCGTTAATATTTTGTTAAAA
TTCGCGTTAAATTTTTGTTAAATCAGCTCATTTTTTAACCAATAGGCCGAAATCGGCAAAATCCCTTATA
AATCAAAAGAATAGACCGAGATAGGGT
[37 nt withheld, positions 2058-2094]
AAAGAACGTGGACTCCAACGTCAAAGG
[49 nt withheld, positions 2122-2170]
T
[91 nt withheld, positions 2172-2262]
G
[124 nt withheld, positions 2264-2387]
CAGGTGGCACTTTTCGGGGAAATGTGCGCGGAACCCCTATTTGTTTATTTTTCTAAATACATTCAAATAT
GTATCCGCTCATGAGACAATAACCCTGATAAATGCTTCAATAATATTGAAAAAGGAAGAGTCCTGAGGCG
GAAAGAACCAGCTGTGGAATGTGTGTCAGTTAGGGTGTGGAAAGTCCCCAGGCTCCCCAGCAGGCAGAAG
TATGCAAAGCATGCATCTCAATTAGTCAGCAACCAGGTGTGGAAAGTCCCCAGGCTCCCCAGCAGGCAGA
AGTATGCAAAGCATGCATCTCAATTAGTCAGCAACCATAGTCCCGCCCCTAACTCCGCCCATCCCGCCCC
TAACTCCGCCCAGTTCCGCCCATTCTCCGCCCCATGGCTGACTAATTTTTTTTATTTATGCAGAGGCCGA
GGCCGCCTCGGCCTCTGAGCTATTCCAGAAGTAGTGAGGAGGCTTTTTTGGAGGCCTAGGCTTTTGCAAA
GATCGATCAAGAGACAGGATGAGGATCGTTTCGCATGATTGAACAAGATGGATTGCACGCAGGTTCTCCG
GCCGCTTGGGTGGAGAGGCTATTCGGCTATGACTGGGCACAACAGACAATCGGCTGCTCTGATGCCGCCG
TGTTCCGGCTGTCAGCGCAGGGGCGCCCGGTTCTTTTTGTCAAGACCGACCTGTCCGGTGCCCTGAATGA
ACTGCAAGACGAGGCAGCGCGGCTATCGTGGCTGGCCACGACGGGCGTTCCTTGCGCAGCTGTGCTCGAC
GTTGTCACTGAAGCGGGAAGGGACTGGCTGCTATTGGGCGAAGTGCCGGGGCAGGATCTCCTGTCATCTC
ACCTTGCTCCTGCCGAGAAAGTATCCATCATGGCTGATGCAATGCGGCGGCTGCATACGCTTGATCCGGC
TACCTGCCCATTCGACCACCAAGCGAAACATCGCATCGAGCGAGCACGTACTCGGATGGAAGCCGGTCTT
GTCGATCAGGATGATCTGGACGAAGAGCATCAGGGGCTCGCGCCAGCCGAACTGTTCGCCAGGCTCAAGG
CGAGCATGCCCGACGGCGAGGATCTCGTCGTGACCCATGGCGATGCCTGCTTGCCGAATATCATGGTGGA
AAATGGCCGCTTTTCTGGATTCATCGACTGTGGCCGGCTGGGTGTGGCGGACCGCTATCAGGACATAGCG
TTGGCTACCCGTGATATTGCTGAAGAGCTTGGCGGCGAATGGGCTGACCGCTTCCTCGTGCTTTACGGTA
TCGCCGCTCCCGATTCGCAGCGCATCGCCTTCTATCGCCTTCTTGACGAGTTCTTCTGAGCGGGACTCTG
GGGTTCGAAATGACCGACCAAGCGACGCCCAACCTGCCATCACGAGATTTCGATTCCACCGCCGCCTTCT
ATGAAAGGTTGGGCTTCGGAATCGTTTTCCGGGACGCCGGCTGGATGATCCTCCAGCGCGGGGATCTCAT
GCTGGAGTTCTTCGCCCACCCTAGGGGGAGGCTAACTGAAACACGGAAGGAGACAATACCGGAAGGAACC
CGCGCTATGACGGCAATAAAAAGACAGAATAAAACGCACGGTGTTGGGTCGTTTGTTCATAAACGCGGGG
TTCGGTCCCAGGGCTGGCACTCTGTCGATACCCCACCGAGACCCCATTGGGGCCAATACGCCCGCGTTTC
TTCCTTTTCCCCACCCCACCCCCCAAGTTCGGGTGAAGGCCCAGGGCTCGCAGCCAACGTCGGGGCGGCA
GGCCCTGCCATAGCCTCAGGTTACTCATATATACTTTAGATTGATTTAAAACTTCATTTTTAATTTAAAA
GGATCTAGGTGAAGATCCTTTTTGATAATCTCATGACCAAAATCCCTTAACGTGAGTTTTCGTTCCACTG
AGCGTCAGACCCCGTAGAAAAGATCAAAGGATCTTCTTGAGATCCTTTTTTTCTGCGCGTAATCTGCTGC
TTGCAAACAAAAAAACCACCGCTACCAGCGGTGGTTTGTTTGCCGGATCAAGAGCTACCAACTCTTTTTC
CGAAGGTAACTGGCTTCAGCAGAGCGCAGATACCAAATACTGTTCTTCTAGTGTAGCCGTAGTTAGGCCA
CCACTTCAAGAACTCTGTAGCACCGCCTACATACCTCGCTCTGCTAATCCTGTTACCAGTGGCTGCTGCC
AGTGGCGATAAGTCGTGTCTTACCGGGTTGGACTCAAGACGATAGTTACCGGATAAGGCGCAGCGGTCGG
GCTGAACGGGGGGTTCGTGCACACAGCCCAGCTTGGAGCGAACGACCTACACCGAACTGAGATACCTACA
GCGTGAGCTATGAGAAAGCGCCACGCTTCCCGAAGGGAGAAAGGCGGACAGGTATCCGGTAAGCGGCAGG
GTCGGAACAGGAGAGCGCACGAGGGAGCTTCCAGGGGGAAACGCCTGGTATCTTTATAGTCCTGTCGGGT
TTCGCCACCTCTGACTTGAGCGTCGATTTTTGTGATGCTCGTCAGGGGGGCGGAGCCTATGGAAAAACGC
CAGCAACGCGGCCTTTTTACGGTTCCTGGCCTTTTGCTGGCCTTTTGCTCACATGTTCTTTCCTGCGTTA
TCCCCTGATTCTGTGGATAACCGTATTACCGCCATGCATTAGTTATTAATAGTAATCAATTACGGGGTCA
TTAGTTCATAGCCCATATATGGAG
